>Addgene plasmid #77612 | PAPSS1 gRNA (BRDN0001147882) | addgene full sequence | sequence record 189034 | Addgene Assembled Sequence
CCCGGGTGCAAAGATGGATAAAGTTTTAAACAGAGAGGAATCTTTGCAGCTAATGGACCTTCTAGGTCTT
GAAAGGAGTGGGAATTGGCTCCGGTGCCCGTCAGTGGGCAGAGCGCACATCGCCCACAGTCCCCGAGAAG
TTGGGGGGAGGGGTCGGCAATTGATCCGGTGCCTAGAGAAGGTGGCGCGGGGTAAACTGGGAAAGTGATG
TCGTGTACTGGCTCCGCCTTTTTCCCGAGGGTGGGGGAGAACCGTATATAAGTGCAGTAGTCGCCGTGAA
CGTTCTTTTTCGCAACGGGTTTGCCGCCAGAACACAGGTAAGTGCCGTGTGTGGTTCCCGCGGGCCTGGC
CTCTTTACGGGTTATGGCCCTTGCGTGCCTTGAATTACTTCCACCTGGCTGCAGTACGTGATTCTTGATC
CCGAGCTTCGGGTTGGAAGTGGGTGGGAGAGTTCGAGGCCTTGCGCTTAAGGAGCCCCTTCGCCTCGTGC
TTGAGTTGAGGCCTGGCCTGGGCGCTGGGGCCGCCGCGTGCGAATCTGGTGGCACCTTCGCGCCTGTCTC
GCTGCTTTCGATAAGTCTCTAGCCATTTAAAATTTTTGATGACCTGCTGCGACGCTTTTTTTCTGGCAAG
ATAGTCTTGTAAATGCGGGCCAAGATCTGCACACTGGTATTTCGGTTTTTGGGGCCGCGGGCGGCGACGG
GGCCCGTGCGTCCCAGCGCACATGTTCGGCGAGGCGGGGCCTGCGAGCGCGGCCACCGAGAATCGGACGG
GGGTAGTCTCAAGCTGGCCGGCCTGCTCTGGTGCCTGGCCTCGCGCCGCCGTGTATCGCCCCGCCCTGGG
CGGCAAGGCTGGCCCGGTCGGCACCAGTTGCGTGAGCGGAAAGATGGCCGCTTCCCGGCCCTGCTGCAGG
GAGCTCAAAATGGAGGACGCGGCGCTCGGGAGAGCGGGCGGGTGAGTCACCCACACAAAGGAAAAGGGCC
TTTCCGTCCTCAGCCGTCGCTTCATGTGACTCCACGGAGTACCGGGCGCCGTCCAGGCACCTCGATTAGT
TCTCGAGCTTTTGGAGTACGTCGTCTTTAGGTTGGGGGGAGGGGTTTTATGCGATGGAGTTTCCCCACAC
TGAGTGGGTGGAGACTGAAGTTAGGCCAGCTTGGCACTTGATGTAATTCTCCTTGGAATTTGCCCTTTTT
GAGTTTGGATCTTGGTTCATTCTCAAGCCTCAGACAGTGGTTCAAAGTTTTTTTCTTCCATTTCAGGTGT
CGTGACGTACGGCCACCATGACCGAGTACAAGCCCACGGTGCGCCTCGCCACCCGCGACGACGTCCCCAG
GGCCGTACGCACCCTCGCCGCCGCGTTCGCCGACTACCCCGCCACGCGCCACACCGTCGATCCGGACCGC
CACATCGAGCGGGTCACCGAGCTGCAAGAACTCTTCCTCACGCGCGTCGGGCTCGACATCGGCAAGGTGT
GGGTCGCGGACGACGGCGCCGCCGTGGCGGTCTGGACCACGCCGGAGAGCGTCGAAGCGGGGGCGGTGTT
CGCCGAGATCGGCCCGCGCATGGCCGAGTTGAGCGGTTCCCGGCTGGCCGCGCAGCAACAGATGGAAGGC
CTCCTGGCGCCGCACCGGCCCAAGGAGCCCGCGTGGTTCCTGGCCACCGTCGGAGTCTCGCCCGACCACC
AGGGCAAGGGTCTGGGCAGCGCCGTCGTGCTCCCCGGAGTGGAGGCGGCCGAGCGCGCCGGGGTGCCCGC
CTTCCTGGAGACCTCCGCGCCCCGCAACCTCCCCTTCTACGAGCGGCTCGGCTTCACCGTCACCGCCGAC
GTCGAGGTGCCCGAAGGACCGCGCACCTGGTGCATGACCCGCAAGCCCGGTGCCTGAACGCGTTAAGTCG
ACAATCAACCTCTGGATTACAAAATTTGTGAAAGATTGACTGGTATTCTTAACTATGTTGCTCCTTTTAC
GCTATGTGGATACGCTGCTTTAATGCCTTTGTATCATGCTATTGCTTCCCGTATGGCTTTCATTTTCTCC
TCCTTGTATAAATCCTGGTTGCTGTCTCTTTATGAGGAGTTGTGGCCCGTTGTCAGGCAACGTGGCGTGG
TGTGCACTGTGTTTGCTGACGCAACCCCCACTGGTTGGGGCATTGCCACCACCTGTCAGCTCCTTTCCGG
GACTTTCGCTTTCCCCCTCCCTATTGCCACGGCGGAACTCATCGCCGCCTGCCTTGCCCGCTGCTGGACA
GGGGCTCGGCTGTTGGGCACTGACAATTCCGTGGTGTTGTCGGGGAAATCATCGTCCTTTCCTTGGCTGC
TCGCCTGTGTTGCCACCTGGATTCTGCGCGGGACGTCCTTCTGCTACGTCCCTTCGGCCCTCAATCCAGC
GGACCTTCCTTCCCGCGGCCTGCTGCCGGCTCTGCGGCCTCTTCCGCGTCTTCGCCTTCGCCCTCAGACG
AGTCGGATCTCCCTTTGGGCCGCCTCCCCGCGTCGACTTTAAGACCAATGACTTACAAGGCAGCTGTAGA
TCTTAGCCACTTTTTAAAAGAAAAGGGGGGACTGGAAGGGCTAATTCACTCCCAACGAAGACAAGATCTG
CTTTTTGCTTGTACTGGGTCTCTCTGGTTAGACCAGATCTGAGCCTGGGAGCTCTCTGGCTAACTAGGGA
ACCCACTGCTTAAGCCTCAATAAAGCTTGCCTTGAGTGCTTCAAGTAGTGTGTGCCCGTCTGTTGTGTGA
CTCTGGTAACTAGAGATCCCTCAGACCCTTTTAGTCAGTGTGGAAAATCTCTAGCAGTACGTATAGTAGT
TCATGTCATCTTATTATTCAGTATTTATAACTTGCAAAGAAATGAATATCAGAGAGTGAGAGGAACTTGT
TTATTGCAGCTTATAATGGTTACAAATAAAGCAATAGCATCACAAATTTCACAAATAAAGCATTTTTTTC
ACTGCATTCTAGTTGTGGTTTGTCCAAACTCATCAATGTATCTTATCATGTCTGGCTCTAGCTATCCCGC
CCCTAACTCCGCCCATCCCGCCCCTAACTCCGCCCAGTTCCGCCCATTCTCCGCCCCATGGCTGACTAAT
TTTTTTTATTTATGCAGAGGCCGAGGCCGCCTCGGCCTCTGAGCTATTCCAGAAGTAGTGAGGAGGCTTT
TTTGGAGGCCTAGGGACGTACCCAATTCGCCCTATAGTGAGTCGTATTACGCGCGCTCACTGGCCGTCGT
TTTACAACGTCGTGACTGGGAAAACCCTGGCGTTACCCAACTTAATCGCCTTGCAGCACATCCCCCTTTC
GCCAGCTGGCGTAATAGCGAAGAGGCCCGCACCGATCGCCCTTCCCAACAGTTGCGCAGCCTGAATGGCG
AATGGG
[124 nt withheld, positions 3367-3490]
C
[91 nt withheld, positions 3492-3582]
A
[49 nt withheld, positions 3584-3632]
CCTTTGACGTTGGAGTCCACGTTCTTT
[37 nt withheld, positions 3660-3696]
ACCCTATCTCGGTCTATTCTTTTGATTTATAAGGGATTTTGCCGATTTCGGCCTATTGGTTAAAAAATGA
GCTGATTTAACAAAAATTTAACGCGAATTTTAACAAAATATTAACGCTTACAATTTAGGTGGCACTTTTC
GGGGAAATGTGCGCGGAACCCCTATTTGTTTATTTTTCTAAATACATTCAAATATGTATCCGCTCATGAG
ACAATAACCCTGATAAATGCTTCAATAATATTGAAAAAGGAAGAGTATGAGTATTCAACATTTCCGTGTC
GCCCTTATTCCCTTTTTTGCGGCATTTTGCCTTCCTGTTTTTGCTCACCCAGAAACGCTGGTGAAAGTAA
AAGATGCTGAAGATCAGTTGGGTGCACGAGTGGGTTACATCGAACTGGATCTCAACAGCGGTAAGATCCT
TGAGAGTTTTCGCCCCGAAGAACGTTTTCCAATGATGAGCACTTTTAAAGTTCTGCTATGTGGCGCGGTA
TTATCCCGTATTGACGCCGGGCAAGAGCAACTCGGTCGCCGCATACACTATTCTCAGAATGACTTGGTTG
AGTACTCACCAGTCACAGAAAAGCATCTTACGGATGGCATGACAGTAAGAGAATTATGCAGTGCTGCCAT
AACCATGAGTGATAACACTGCGGCCAACTTACTTCTGACAACGATCGGAGGACCGAAGGAGCTAACCGCT
TTTTTGCACAACATGGGGGATCATGTAACTCGCCTTGATCGTTGGGAACCGGAGCTGAATGAAGCCATAC
CAAACGACGAGCGTGACACCACGATGCCTGTAGCAATGGCAACAACGTTGCGCAAACTATTAACTGGCGA
ACTACTTACTCTAGCTTCCCGGCAACAATTAATAGACTGGATGGAGGCGGATAAAGTTGCAGGACCACTT
CTGCGCTCGGCCCTTCCGGCTGGCTGGTTTATTGCTGATAAATCTGGAGCCGGTGAGCGTGGGTCTCGCG
GTATCATTGCAGCACTGGGGCCAGATGGTAAGCCCTCCCGTATCGTAGTTATCTACACGACGGGGAGTCA
GGCAACTATGGATGAACGAAATAGACAGATCGCTGAGATAGGTGCCTCACTGATTAAGCATTGGTAACTG
TCAGACCAAGTTTACTCATATATACTTTAGATTGATTTAAAACTTCATTTTTAATTTAAAAGGATCTAGG
TGAAGATCCTTTTTGATAATCTCATGACCAAAATCCCTTAACGTGAGTTTTCGTTCCACTGAGCGTCAGA
CCCCGTAGAAAAGATCAAAGGATCTTCTTGAGATCCTTTTTTTCTGCGCGTAATCTGCTGCTTGCAAACA
AAAAAACCACCGCTACCAGCGGTGGTTTGTTTGCCGGATCAAGAGCTACCAACTCTTTTTCCGAAGGTAA
CTGGCTTCAGCAGAGCGCAGATACCAAATACTGTTCTTCTAGTGTAGCCGTAGTTAGGCCACCACTTCAA
GAACTCTGTAGCACCGCCTACATACCTCGCTCTGCTAATCCTGTTACCAGTGGCTGCTGCCAGTGGCGAT
AAGTCGTGTCTTACCGGGTTGGACTCAAGACGATAGTTACCGGATAAGGCGCAGCGGTCGGGCTGAACGG
GGGGTTCGTGCACACAGCCCAGCTTGGAGCGAACGACCTACACCGAACTGAGATACCTACAGCGTGAGCT
ATGAGAAAGCGCCACGCTTCCCGAAGGGAGAAAGGCGGACAGGTATCCGGTAAGCGGCAGGGTCGGAACA
GGAGAGCGCACGAGGGAGCTTCCAGGGGGAAACGCCTGGTATCTTTATAGTCCTGTCGGGTTTCGCCACC
TCTGACTTGAGCGTCGATTTTTGTGATGCTCGTCAGGGGGGCGGAGCCTATGGAAAAACGCCAGCAACGC
GGCCTTTTTACGGTTCCTGGCCTTTTGCTGGCCTTTTGCTCACATGTTCTTTCCTGCGTTATCCCCTGAT
TCTGTGGATAACCGTATTACCGCCTTTGAGTGAGCTGATACCGCTCGCCGCAGCCGAACGACCGAGCGCA
GCGAGTCAGTGAGCGAGGAAGCGGAAGAGCGCCCAATACGCAAACCGCCTCTCCCCGCGCGTTGGCCGAT
TCATTAATGCAGCTGGCACGACAGGTTTCCCGACTGGAAAGCGGGCAGTGAGCGCAACGCAATTAATGTG
AGTTAGCTCACTCATTAGGCACCCCAGGCTTTACACTTTATGCTTCCGGCTCGTATGTTGTGTGGAATTG
TGAGCGGATAACAATTTCACACAGGAAACAGCTATGACCATGATTACGCCAAGCGCGCAATTAACCCTCA
CTAAAGGGAACAAAAGCTGGAGCTGCAAGCTTAATGTAGTCTTATGCAATACTCTTGTAGTCTTGCAACA
TGGTAACGATGAGTTAGCAACATGCCTTACAAGGAGAGAAAAAGCACCGTGCATGCCGATTGGTGGAAGT
AAGGTGGTACGATCGTGCCTTATTAGGAAGGCAACAGACGGGTCTGACATGGATTGGACGAACCACTGAA
TTGCCGCATTGCAGAGATATTGTATTTAAGTGCCTAGCTCGATACATAAACGGGTCTCTCTGGTTAGACC
AGATCTGAGCCTGGGAGCTCTCTGGCTAACTAGGGAACCCACTGCTTAAGCCTCAATAAAGCTTGCCTTG
AGTGCTTCAAGTAGTGTGTGCCCGTCTGTTGTGTGACTCTGGTAACTAGAGATCCCTCAGACCCTTTTAG
TCAGTGTGGAAAATCTCTAGCAGTGGCGCCCGAACAGGGACTTGAAAGCGAAAGGGAAACCAGAGGAGCT
CTCTCGACGCAGGACTCGGCTTGCTGAAGCGCGCACGGCAAGAGGCGAGGGGCGGCGACTGGTGAGTACG
CCAAAAATTTTGACTAGCGGAGGCTAGAAGGAGAGAGATGGGTGCGAGAGCGTCAGTATTAAGCGGGGGA
GAATTAGATCGCGATGGGAAAAAATTCGGTTAAGGCCAGGGGGAAAGAAAAAATATAAATTAAAACATAT
AGTATGGGCAAGCAGGGAGCTAGAACGATTCGCAGTTAATCCTGGCCTGTTAGAAACATCAGAAGGCTGT
AGACAAATACTGGGACAGCTACAACCATCCCTTCAGACAGGATCAGAAGAACTTAGATCATTATATAATA
CAGTAGCAACCCTCTATTGTGTGCATCAAAGGATAGAGATAAAAGACACCAAGGAAGCTTTAGACAAGAT
AGAGGAAGAGCAAAACAAAAGTAAGACCACCGCACAGCAAGCGGCCGCTGATCTTCAGACCTGGAGGAGG
AGATATGAGGGACAATTGGAGAAGTGAATTATATAAATATAAAGTAGTAAAAATTGAACCATTAGGAGTA
GCACCCACCAAGGCAAAGAGAAGAGTGGTGCAGAGAGAAAAAAGAGCAGTGGGAATAGGAGCTTTGTTCC
TTGGGTTCTTGGGAGCAGCAGGAAGCACTATGGGCGCAGCGTCAATGACGCTGACGGTACAGGCCAGACA
ATTATTGTCTGGTATAGTGCAGCAGCAGAACAATTTGCTGAGGGCTATTGAGGCGCAACAGCATCTGTTG
CAACTCACAGTCTGGGGCATCAAGCAGCTCCAGGCAAGAATCCTGGCTGTGGAAAGATACCTAAAGGATC
AACAGCTCCTGGGGATTTGGGGTTGCTCTGGAAAACTCATTTGCACCACTGCTGTGCCTTGGAATGCTAG
TTGGAGTAATAAATCTCTGGAACAGATTTGGAATCACACGACCTGGATGGAGTGGGACAGAGAAATTAAC
AATTACACAAGCTTAATACACTCCTTAATTGAAGAATCGCAAAACCAGCAAGAAAAGAATGAACAAGAAT
TATTGGAATTAGATAAATGGGCAAGTTTGTGGAATTGGTTTAACATAACAAATTGGCTGTGGTATATAAA
ATTATTCATAATGATAGTAGGAGGCTTGGTAGGTTTAAGAATAGTTTTTGCTGTACTTTCTATAGTGAAT
AGAGTTAGGCAGGGATATTCACCATTATCGTTTCAGACCCACCTCCCAACCCCGAGGGGACCCAGAGAGG
GCCTATTTCCCATGATTCCTTCATATTTGCATATACGATACAAGGCTGTTAGAGAGATAATTAGAATTAA
TTTGACTGTAAACACAAAGATATTAGTACAAAATACGTGACGTAGAAAGTAATAATTTCTTGGGTAGTTT
GCAGTTTTAAAATTATGTTTTAAAATGGACTATCATATGCTTACCGTAACTTGAAAGTATTTCGATTTCT
TGGCTTTATATATCTTGTGGAAAGGACGAAACACCGTGTGAACAGAGGGATGTCAAGTTTTAGAGCTAGA
AATAGCAAGTTAAAATAAGGCTAGTCCGTTATCAACTTGAAAAAGTGGCACCGAGTCGGTGCTTTTTTAA
GCTTGGCGTAACTAGATCTTGAGACAAATGGCAGTATTCATCCACAATTTTAAAAGAAAAGGGGGGATTG
GGGGGTACAGTGCAGGGGAAAGAATAGTAGACATAATAGCAACAGACATACAAACTAAAGAATTACAAAA
ACAAATTACAAAAATTCAAAATTTTCGGGTTTATTACAGGGACAGCAGAGATCCACTTTGGCGCCGGCTC
GAGGGGG
Features (pLannotate 1.2.2; 29 found; start..end, strand, type, name):
     14..80      +  CDS            small t antigen (fragment): SV40 (simian virus 40) small t antigen
    106..317     +  promoter       EF-1α core promoter: core promoter for human elongation factor EF-1α
    318..1256    +  intron         EF-1α intron A: intron upstream of the start codon of human EF-1α
   1278..1877    +  CDS            PuroR (fragment): puromycin N-acetyltransferase; pac from Streptomyces; confers resistance to puromycin
   1893..2481    +  misc_feature   WPRE: woodchuck hepatitis virus posttranscriptional regulatory element
   2532..2551    +  misc_feature   cPPT/CTS (fragment): central polypurine tract and central termination sequence of HIV-1
   2553..2786    +  LTR            3' LTR (ΔU3): self-inactivating 3' long terminal repeat (LTR) from HIV-1
   2864..2985    +  polyA_signal   SV40 poly(A) signal: SV40 polyadenylation signal
   3025..3160    +  rep_origin     SV40 ori: SV40 origin of replication
   3181..3199    -  promoter       T7 promoter: promoter for bacteriophage T7 RNA polymerase
   3207..3362    +  CDS            lacZα (fragment): LacZα fragment of β-galactosidase; lacZ fragment
   3367..3795    +  rep_origin     f1 ori (sequence partly withheld): f1 bacteriophage origin of replication; arrow indicates direction of (+) strand synthesis
   3848..3952    +  promoter       AmpR promoter: bla
   3953..4813    +  CDS            AmpR: β-lactamase; bla; confers resistance to ampicillin, carbenicillin, and related antibiotics
   4984..5572    +  rep_origin     ori: high-copy-number ColE1/pMB1/pBR322/pUC origin of replication
   5755..5847    +  CDS            lacI (fragment): lac repressor; lacI; The lac repressor binds to the lac operator to inhibit transcription in E. coli. This inhibition can be relieved by adding lactose or isopropyl-β-D-thiogalactopyranoside (IPTG).
   5860..5881    +  protein_bind   CAP binding site: CAP binding activates transcription in the presence of cAMP. E. coli catabolite activator protein
   5896..5926    +  promoter       lac promoter: promoter for the E. coli lac operon
   5934..5950    +  protein_bind   lac operator: The lac repressor binds to the lac operator to inhibit transcription in E. coli. This inhibition can be relieved by adding lactose or isopropyl-β-D-thiogalactopyranoside (IPTG). lac repressor encoded by lacI
   5995..6013    +  promoter       T3 promoter: promoter for bacteriophage T3 RNA polymerase
   6041..6267    +  promoter       RSV promoter: Rous sarcoma virus enhancer/promoter
   6268..6448    +  LTR            5' LTR (truncated): truncated 5' long terminal repeat (LTR) from HIV-1
   6495..6620    +  misc_feature   HIV-1 Ψ: packaging signal of human immunodeficiency virus type 1
   6604..6967    +  CDS            HIV-1 gag (fragment): gag protein from human immunodeficiency virus 1; gag
   7113..7346    +  misc_feature   RRE: The Rev response element (RRE) of HIV-1 allows for Rev-dependent mRNA export from the nucleus to the cytoplasm.
   7723..7749    +  CDS            Rev (fragment): human immunodeficiency virus 1 (HIV-1) Rev protein; rev; enhances nuclear export of unspliced and incompletely spliced viral mRNAs
   7753..7993    +  promoter       U6 promoter: RNA polymerase III promoter for human U6 snRNA
   8023..8098    +  misc_RNA       gRNA scaffold: guide RNA scaffold for the Streptococcus pyogenes CRISPR/Cas9 system
   8154..8271    +  misc_feature   cPPT/CTS: central polypurine tract and central termination sequence of HIV-1
