[The description below was written by a language model from this plasmid's Addgene catalogue record and pLannotate feature annotations shown in this document.]
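Description:
PAPSS1 gRNA (BRDN0001147882) is a third-generation lentiviral transfer plasmid built on the lentiGuide-Puro backbone that delivers a single CRISPR guide RNA against human PAPSS1, designed against the NM_005443.4 reference transcript. It is maintained in E. coli as a high-copy plasmid through a ColE1/pUC-type origin with ampicillin resistance (AmpR/β-lactamase). The backbone also carries an f1 origin, an SV40 origin and poly(A) signal, and leftover lac and T7/T3 cloning-vector elements that play no role in the payload.

The viral genome is transcribed from an RSV promoter fused to a truncated HIV-1 5' LTR, which makes packaging Tat-independent. It is followed by the Ψ packaging signal with a partial gag sequence, the Rev response element for Rev-dependent nuclear export, and a cPPT/CTS that aids nuclear import of the reverse-transcribed genome. Within this genome, a human U6 RNA polymerase III promoter drives the 20-nucleotide PAPSS1 spacer joined to the Streptococcus pyogenes Cas9 guide scaffold. A separate EF-1α promoter with its intron A expresses puromycin N-acetyltransferase so that transduced mammalian cells can be selected with puromycin. A WPRE enhances transcript expression, and the ΔU3 self-inactivating 3' LTR disables LTR promoter activity after integration.

The plasmid does not encode Cas9, so it must be used alongside a separate Cas9 vector or in cells that already express Cas9, where the guide directs cleavage and disruption of PAPSS1. It is an individual clone associated with a human kinome gRNA library developed with optimized sgRNA design rules.
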