Addgene plasmid #77612: PAPSS1 gRNA (BRDN0001147882)
Purpose: 3rd generation lentiviral gRNA plasmid targeting human PAPSS1
Depositing lab: John Doench & David Root. Depositing organization: Broad Institute. Publication: Optimized sgRNA design to maximize activity and minimize off-target effects of CRISPR-Cas9. Doench JG, Fusi N, Sullender M, Hegde M, Vaimberg EW, Donovan KF, Smith I, Tothova Z, Wilen C, Orchard R, Virgin HW, Listgarten J, Root DE. Nat Biotechnol. 2016 Jan 18. doi: 10.1038/nbt.3437. PubMed 26780180.
Backbone
  Vector backbone: lentiGuide-Puro
  Backbone manufacturer: Zhang Lab (Addgene plasmid # 52963)
  Vector type: Mammalian Expression, Lentiviral, CRISPR
  Selectable markers: Puromycin
Growth in bacteria
  Bacterial resistance: Ampicillin, 100 μg/mL
  Growth temperature: 37°C
  Growth strain: DH5alpha
  Copy number: High Copy
Gene/Insert
  Gene/Insert name: PAPSS1 (alt names: PAPSS1; NM_005443.4)
  gRNA/shRNA sequence: TGTGAACAGAGGGATGTCAA
  Species: H. sapiens (human)
  Entrez Gene: PAPSS1 (a.k.a. ATPSK1, PAPSS, SK1)
  Promoter: hU6
  Cloning method: Unknown
  Sequencing primers: 5′ U6-F; 3′ pS2-R
Terms and licenses: Academic/Nonprofit Terms; Industry Terms: Not Available to Industry
Depositor comments: The gRNA was designed to target the following Genbank reference sequence(s): NM_005443.4. Note that this plasmid does NOT contain Cas9. It should be used in conjunction with lentiCas9-Blast (Addgene #52962) or otherwise with cell lines already expressing Cas9. Browse the full kinome gRNA library at http://www.addgene.org/pooled-library/broadgpp-human-kinome/ or visit http://www.broadinstitute.org/rnai/public/ for detailed protocols and information.
How to cite: PAPSS1 gRNA (BRDN0001147882) was a gift from John Doench & David Root (Addgene plasmid # 77612 ; http://n2t.net/addgene:77612 ; RRID:Addgene_77612)
