>Addgene plasmid #77612 | PAPSS1 gRNA (BRDN0001147882) | depositor partial sequence | sequence record 145072 | Target Sequence
TGTGAACAGAGGGATGTCAA
