>Addgene plasmid #77612 | PAPSS1 gRNA (BRDN0001147882) | addgene partial sequence | sequence record 151371 | hU6-F 5'-GAGGGCCTATTTCCCATGATT-3'
CGTGACGTAGAAAGTAATAATTTCTTGGGTAGTTTGCAGTTTTAAAATTATGTTTTAAAATGGACTATCA
TATGCTTACCGTAACTTGAAAGTATTTCGATTTCTTGGCTTTATATATCTTGTGGAAAGGACGAAACACC
GTGTGAACAGAGGGATGTCAAGTTTTAGAGCTAGAAATAGCAAGTTAAAATAAGGCTAGTCCGTTATCAA
CTTGAAAAAGTGGCACCGAGTCGGTGCTTTTTTAAGCTTGGCGTAACTAGATCTTGAGACAAATGGCAGT
ATTCATCCACAATTTTAAAAGAAAAGGGGGGATTGGGGGGTACAGTGCAGGGGAAAGAATAGTAGACATA
ATAGCAACAGACATACAAACTAAAGAATTACAAAAACAAATTACAAAAATTCAAAATTTTCGGGTTTATT
ACAGGGACAGCAGAGATCCACTTTGGCGCCGGCTCGAGGGGGCCCGGGTGCAAAGATGGATAAAGTTTTA
AACAGAGAGGAATCTTTGCAGCTAATGGACCTTCTAGGTCTTGAAAGGAGTGGGAATTGGCTCCGGTGCC
CGTCAGTGGGCAGAGCGCACATCGCCCACAGTCCCCGAGAAGTTGGGGGGAGGGGTCGGCAATTGATCCG
GTGCCTAGAGAA
